Addgene plasmid #56353: mPapaya1-Keratin14-N-18
Purpose: Localization: Cytokeratin, Excitation: 530, Emission: 541
Depositing lab: Michael Davidson. Depositing organization: Florida State University, Tallahassee. Publication: An engineered monomeric Zoanthus sp. yellow fluorescent protein. Hoi H, Howe ES, Ding Y, Zhang W, Baird MA, Sell BR, Allen JR, Davidson MW, Campbell RE. Chem Biol. 2013 Oct 24;20(10):1296-304. doi: 10.1016/j.chembiol.2013.08.008. Epub 2013 Oct 3. PubMed 24094838.
Backbone
  Vector backbone: mPapaya1-N1
  Backbone size w/o insert (bp): 4750
  Vector type: Mammalian Expression
  Selectable markers: Neomycin (select with G418)
Growth in bacteria
  Bacterial resistance: Kanamycin, 50 μg/mL
  Growth temperature: 37°C
  Growth strain: DH5alpha
  Copy number: High Copy
Gene/Insert
  Gene/Insert name: Keratin14 (alt name: NM_000526.4)
  Species: H. sapiens (human)
  Entrez Gene: KRT14 (a.k.a. CK14, EBS1, EBS1A, EBS1B, EBS1C, EBS1D, EBS3, EBS4, K14, NFJ)
  Promoter: CMV
  Tag / fusion protein: mPapaya1 (C terminal on backbone)
  Cloning method: Unknown
  Sequencing primers: 5′ CMV-F; 3′ SV40pA-R
Terms and licenses: Academic/Nonprofit Terms; Industry Terms: Not Available to Industry
Depositor comments: . Excitation = 530; Emission = 541
How to cite: mPapaya1-Keratin14-N-18 was a gift from Michael Davidson (Addgene plasmid # 56353 ; http://n2t.net/addgene:56353 ; RRID:Addgene_56353)
