[The description below was written by a language model from this plasmid's Addgene catalogue record and pLannotate feature annotations shown in this document.]
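Description:
mPapaya1-Keratin14-N-18 is a mammalian expression plasmid built on the mPapaya1-N1 backbone, an N1-style fluorescent protein fusion vector. It encodes human keratin 14 (KRT14) fused at its C terminus to mPapaya1, a monomeric, mammalian codon-optimized yellow fluorescent protein derived from the Zoanthus protein zFP538. The sequenced record is 6,120 nt. Transcription of the fusion is driven by the human cytomegalovirus immediate early enhancer and promoter. The KRT14 coding sequence lies directly downstream and is followed, after a short gap consistent with a linker (the "18" in the name probably refers to linker length, although the record does not say so), by the mPapaya1 coding sequence and an SV40 polyadenylation signal. The short large T antigen fragment annotated just before the poly(A) signal appears to be residual SV40 sequence rather than an expressed element.

The plasmid is propagated in E. coli at high copy from a ColE1/pUC-type origin and selected with kanamycin. A single NeoR/KanR (Tn5 aminoglycoside phosphotransferase) gene serves in both hosts. A bacterial bla-type promoter drives it in E. coli, while the adjacent SV40 enhancer/early promoter drives it in mammalian cells, where it permits G418 selection of stable transfectants. This cassette ends with an HSV TK polyadenylation signal. An f1 origin is also present for single-stranded DNA production, and the small ble and bGH poly(A) fragments appear to be backbone remnants or partial annotation matches.

The construct is intended as a localization marker. Incorporation of the tagged keratin 14 into intermediate filaments labels the cytokeratin network for fluorescence imaging, with recorded excitation and emission maxima of 530 and 541 nm.
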