Features (pLannotate 1.2.2; 15 found; start..end, strand, type, name):
      1..304     +  enhancer       CMV enhancer: human cytomegalovirus immediate early enhancer
    305..508     +  promoter       CMV promoter: human cytomegalovirus (CMV) immediate early promoter
    543..1958    +  CDS            KRT14: K1C14_HUMAN - Experimental evidence at protein level: Swiss-Prot protein existence level 1. The nonhelical tail domain is involved in promoting KRT5- KRT14 filaments to self-organize into large bundles and enhances the mechanical properties involved in resilience of keratin intermediate filaments in vitro. From Homo sapiens (Human).
   2013..2726    +  CDS            mPapaya1: monomeric yellow fluorescent protein derived from the Zoanthus fluorescent protein zFP538 mammalian codon-optimized
   2742..2825    +  CDS            large T antigen (fragment): large T antigen from SV40 (simian virus 40)
   2848..2969    +  polyA_signal   SV40 poly(A) signal: SV40 polyadenylation signal
   3003..3431    -  rep_origin     f1 ori (sequence partly withheld): f1 bacteriophage origin of replication; arrow indicates direction of (+) strand synthesis
   3458..3562    +  promoter       AmpR promoter: bla
   3564..3921    +  promoter       SV40 promoter: SV40 enhancer and early promoter
   3956..4750    +  CDS            NeoR/KanR: aminoglycoside phosphotransferase from Tn5; aph(3')-II (or nptII); confers resistance to neomycin, kanamycin, and G418 (Geneticin®)
   4771..4923    +  CDS            ble (fragment): BLE_KLEPN - Experimental evidence at protein level: Swiss-Prot protein existence level 1. Binding protein with a strong affinity to the bleomycin family of antibiotics. Binds to CL990; an antimitotic-antibiotic compound. From Klebsiella pneumoniae.
   4982..5029    +  polyA_signal   HSV TK poly(A) signal: herpes simplex virus thymidine kinase polyadenylation signal (Cole and Stacy, 1985)
   5120..5136    -  polyA_signal   bGH poly(A) signal (fragment): bovine growth hormone polyadenylation signal
   5358..5946    +  rep_origin     ori: high-copy-number ColE1/pMB1/pBR322/pUC origin of replication
   6061..6120    +  enhancer       CMV enhancer (fragment): human cytomegalovirus immediate early enhancer
>Addgene plasmid #56353 | mPapaya1-Keratin14-N-18 | addgene full sequence | sequence record 226582 | Addgene NGS Result
CGTTACATAACTTACGGTAAATGGCCCGCCTGGCTGACCGCCCAACGACCCCCGCCCATTGACGTCAATA
ATGACGTATGTTCCCATAGTAACGCCAATAGGGACTTTCCATTGACGTCAATGGGTGGAGTATTTACGGT
AAACTGCCCACTTGGCAGTACATCAAGTGTATCATATGCCAAGTACGCCCCCTATTGACGTCAATGACGG
TAAATGGCCCGCCTGGCATTATGCCCAGTACATGACCTTATGGGACTTTCCTACTTGGCAGTACATCTAC
GTATTAGTCATCGCTATTACCATGGTGATGCGGTTTTGGCAGTACATCAATGGGCGTGGATAGCGGTTTG
ACTCACGGGGATTTCCAAGTCTCCACCCCATTGACGTCAATGGGAGTTTGTTTTGGCACCAAAATCAACG
GGACTTTCCAAAATGTCGTAACAACTCCGCCCCATTGACGCAAATGGGCGGTAGGCGTGTACGGTGGGAG
GTCTATATAAGCAGAGCTGGTTTAGTGAACCGTCAGATCCGCTAGCGCCACCATGACTACCTGCAGCCGC
CAGTTCACCTCCTCCAGCTCCATGAAGGGCTCCTGCGGCATCGGGGGCGGCATCGGGGGCGGCTCCAGCC
GCATCTCCTCCGTCCTGGCCGGAGGGTCCTGCCGCGCCCCCAGCACCTACGGGGGCGGCCTGTCTGTCTC
ATCCTCCCGCTTCTCCTCTGGGGGAGCCTATGGGTTGGGGGGCGGCTATGGCGGTGGCTTCAGCAGCAGC
AGCAGCAGCTTTGGTAGTGGCTTTGGGGGAGGATATGGTGGTGGCCTTGGTGCTGGCTTGGGTGGTGGCT
TTGGTGGTGGCTTTGCTGGTGGTGATGGGCTTCTGGTGGGCAGTGAGAAGGTGACCATGCAGAACCTCAA
CGACCGCCTGGCCTCCTACCTGGACAAGGTGCGTGCTCTGGAGGAGGCCAACGCCGACCTGGAAGTGAAG
ATCCGTGACTGGTACCAGAGGCAGCGGCCTGCTGAGATCAAAGACTACAGTCCCTACTTCAAGACCATTG
AGGACCTGAGGAACAAGATTCTCACAGCCACAGTGGACAATGCCAATGTCCTTCTGCAGATTGACAATGC
CCGTCTGGCCGCGGATGACTTCCGCACCAAGTATGAGACAGAGTTGAACCTGCGCATGAGTGTGGAAGCC
GACATCAATGGCCTGCGCAGGGTGCTGGACGAACTGACCCTGGCCAGAGCTGACCTGGAGATGCAGATTG
AGAGCCTGAAGGAGGAGCTGGCCTACCTGAAGAAGAACCACGAGGAGGAGATGAATGCCCTGAGAGGCCA
GGTGGGTGGAGATGTCAATGTGGAGATGGACGCTGCACCTGGCGTGGACCTGAGCCGCATTCTGAACGAG
ATGCGTGACCAGTATGAGAAGATGGCAGAGAAGAACCGCAAGGATGCCGAGGAATGGTTCTTCACCAAGA
CAGAGGAGCTGAACCGCGAGGTGGCCACCAACAGCGAGCTGGTGCAGAGCGGCAAGAGCGAGATCTCGGA
GCTCCGGCGCACCATGCAGAACCTGGAGATTGAGCTGCAGTCCCAGCTCAGCATGAAAGCATCCCTGGAG
AACAGCCTGGAGGAGACCAAAGGTCGCTACTGCATGCAGCTGGCCCAGATCCAGGAGATGATTGGCAGCG
TGGAGGAGCAGCTGGCCCAGCTCCGCTGCGAGATGGAGCAGCAGAACCAGGAGTACAAGATCCTGCTGGA
CGTGAAGACGCGGCTGGAGCAGGAGATCGCCACCTACCGCCGCCTGCTGGAGGGCGAGGACGCCCACCTC
TCCTCCTCCCAGTTCTCCTCTGGATCGCAGTCATCCAGAGATGTGACCTCCTCCAGCCGCCAAATCCGCA
CCAAGGTCATGGATGTGCACGATGGCAAGGTGGTGTCCACCCACGAGCAGGTCCTTCGCACCAAGAACAG
CAGCGGTGGAGCAAGCGCAGCCAGTGGTAGCGCGGATCCACCGGTCGCCACCATGGTGAGCAAGGGCGAG
GGGCAATCGAAGCATGGACTAAAGGAGGAGATGACGGTGAAGTACCACATGGAAGGTTGCGTTAATGGTC
ACAAATTTGTCATTACTGGAGAGGGCATTGGAAACCCTTTTAAGGGTAAGCAAACCGCAAATTTGTGTGT
GATAGAAGGAGGCCCGCTGCCGTTCTCGGAGGACATTTTAAGTCCGGGTTTTAAATATGGTGACCGGATT
TTCACAGAGTACCCACAGGATATTGTAGATTACTTCAAGAACTCATGTCCAGCGGGCTATACGTGGGAAA
GGAGCTACCTCTTTGAGGACGGAGCGGTCTGTCGATGCAACGTGGACATAACAGTCTCTGAAAAGGAGAA
CTGCATCTATCACAAAAGTATCTTCAGAGGGGTGAATTTTCCCGCCGACGGCCCCGTAATGAAGAAAATG
ACCACTAATTGGGAAGCTAGTACCGAGAAAATTGTGCCTGTTCCAAAGCAAGGGATATTAAAGGGAAAGG
TCAAAATGTGCCTGTTGCTGAAGGATGGCGGTCGTTATCATTGCCAGTTTGATACGGTATATAAAGCTAA
ATCAGTGCCCTCCAAGATGCCAGAATGGCATTTTATACAGCATAAGCTCCTTAGGGAGGACCGCTCTGAT
GCTAAAAACCAGAAATGGCAATTAACAGAACATGCAATCGCAGGCATGGACGAGCTGTACAAGTAAGCGG
CCGCGACTCTAGATCATAATCAGCCATACCACATTTGTAGAGGTTTTACTTGCTTTAAAAAACCTCCCAC
ACCTCCCCCTGAACCTGAAACATAAAATGAATGCAATTGTTGTTGTTAACTTGTTTATTGCAGCTTATAA
TGGTTACAAATAAAGCAATAGCATCACAAATTTCACAAATAAAGCATTTTTTTCACTGCATTCTAGTTGT
GGTTTGTCCAAACTCATCAATGTATCTTAAGGCGTAAATTGTAAGCGTTAATATTTTGTTAAAATTCGCG
TTAAATTTTTGTTAAATCAGCTCATTTTTTAACCAATAGGCCGAAATCGGCAAAATCCCTTATAAATCAA
AAGAATAGACCGAGATAGGGT
[37 nt withheld, positions 3102-3138]
AAAGAACGTGGACTCCAACGTCAAAGG
[49 nt withheld, positions 3166-3214]
T
[91 nt withheld, positions 3216-3306]
G
[124 nt withheld, positions 3308-3431]
CAGGTGGCACTTTTCGGGGAAATGTGCGCGGAACCCCTATTTGTTTATTTTTCTAAATACATTCAAATAT
GTATCCGCTCATGAGACAATAACCCTGATAAATGCTTCAATAATATTGAAAAAGGAAGAGTCCTGAGGCG
GAAAGAACCAGCTGTGGAATGTGTGTCAGTTAGGGTGTGGAAAGTCCCCAGGCTCCCCAGCAGGCAGAAG
TATGCAAAGCATGCATCTCAATTAGTCAGCAACCAGGTGTGGAAAGTCCCCAGGCTCCCCAGCAGGCAGA
AGTATGCAAAGCATGCATCTCAATTAGTCAGCAACCATAGTCCCGCCCCTAACTCCGCCCATCCCGCCCC
TAACTCCGCCCAGTTCCGCCCATTCTCCGCCCCATGGCTGACTAATTTTTTTTATTTATGCAGAGGCCGA
GGCCGCCTCGGCCTCTGAGCTATTCCAGAAGTAGTGAGGAGGCTTTTTTGGAGGCCTAGGCTTTTGCAAA
GATCGATCAAGAGACAGGATGAGGATCGTTTCGCATGATTGAACAAGATGGATTGCACGCAGGTTCTCCG
GCCGCTTGGGTGGAGAGGCTATTCGGCTATGACTGGGCACAACAGACAATCGGCTGCTCTGATGCCGCCG
TGTTCCGGCTGTCAGCGCAGGGGCGCCCGGTTCTTTTTGTCAAGACCGACCTGTCCGGTGCCCTGAATGA
ACTGCAAGACGAGGCAGCGCGGCTATCGTGGCTGGCCACGACGGGCGTTCCTTGCGCAGCTGTGCTCGAC
GTTGTCACTGAAGCGGGAAGGGACTGGCTGCTATTGGGCGAAGTGCCGGGGCAGGATCTCCTGTCATCTC
ACCTTGCTCCTGCCGAGAAAGTATCCATCATGGCTGATGCAATGCGGCGGCTGCATACGCTTGATCCGGC
TACCTGCCCATTCGACCACCAAGCGAAACATCGCATCGAGCGAGCACGTACTCGGATGGAAGCCGGTCTT
GTCGATCAGGATGATCTGGACGAAGAGCATCAGGGGCTCGCGCCAGCCGAACTGTTCGCCAGGCTCAAGG
CGAGCATGCCCGACGGCGAGGATCTCGTCGTGACCCATGGCGATGCCTGCTTGCCGAATATCATGGTGGA
AAATGGCCGCTTTTCTGGATTCATCGACTGTGGCCGGCTGGGTGTGGCGGACCGCTATCAGGACATAGCG
TTGGCTACCCGTGATATTGCTGAAGAGCTTGGCGGCGAATGGGCTGACCGCTTCCTCGTGCTTTACGGTA
TCGCCGCTCCCGATTCGCAGCGCATCGCCTTCTATCGCCTTCTTGACGAGTTCTTCTGAGCGGGACTCTG
GGGTTCGAAATGACCGACCAAGCGACGCCCAACCTGCCATCACGAGATTTCGATTCCACCGCCGCCTTCT
ATGAAAGGTTGGGCTTCGGAATCGTTTTCCGGGACGCCGGCTGGATGATCCTCCAGCGCGGGGATCTCAT
GCTGGAGTTCTTCGCCCACCCTAGGGGGAGGCTAACTGAAACACGGAAGGAGACAATACCGGAAGGAACC
CGCGCTATGACGGCAATAAAAAGACAGAATAAAACGCACGGTGTTGGGTCGTTTGTTCATAAACGCGGGG
TTCGGTCCCAGGGCTGGCACTCTGTCGATACCCCACCGAGACCCCATTGGGGCCAATACGCCCGCGTTTC
TTCCTTTTCCCCACCCCACCCCCCAAGTTCGGGTGAAGGCCCAGGGCTCGCAGCCAACGTCGGGGCGGCA
GGCCCTGCCATAGCCTCAGGTTACTCATATATACTTTAGATTGATTTAAAACTTCATTTTTAATTTAAAA
GGATCTAGGTGAAGATCCTTTTTGATAATCTCATGACCAAAATCCCTTAACGTGAGTTTTCGTTCCACTG
AGCGTCAGACCCCGTAGAAAAGATCAAAGGATCTTCTTGAGATCCTTTTTTTCTGCGCGTAATCTGCTGC
TTGCAAACAAAAAAACCACCGCTACCAGCGGTGGTTTGTTTGCCGGATCAAGAGCTACCAACTCTTTTTC
CGAAGGTAACTGGCTTCAGCAGAGCGCAGATACCAAATACTGTTCTTCTAGTGTAGCCGTAGTTAGGCCA
CCACTTCAAGAACTCTGTAGCACCGCCTACATACCTCGCTCTGCTAATCCTGTTACCAGTGGCTGCTGCC
AGTGGCGATAAGTCGTGTCTTACCGGGTTGGACTCAAGACGATAGTTACCGGATAAGGCGCAGCGGTCGG
GCTGAACGGGGGGTTCGTGCACACAGCCCAGCTTGGAGCGAACGACCTACACCGAACTGAGATACCTACA
GCGTGAGCTATGAGAAAGCGCCACGCTTCCCGAAGGGAGAAAGGCGGACAGGTATCCGGTAAGCGGCAGG
GTCGGAACAGGAGAGCGCACGAGGGAGCTTCCAGGGGGAAACGCCTGGTATCTTTATAGTCCTGTCGGGT
TTCGCCACCTCTGACTTGAGCGTCGATTTTTGTGATGCTCGTCAGGGGGGCGGAGCCTATGGAAAAACGC
CAGCAACGCGGCCTTTTTACGGTTCCTGGCCTTTTGCTGGCCTTTTGCTCACATGTTCTTTCCTGCGTTA
TCCCCTGATTCTGTGGATAACCGTATTACCGCCATGCATTAGTTATTAATAGTAATCAATTACGGGGTCA
TTAGTTCATAGCCCATATATGGAGTTCCG
