>Addgene plasmid #56353 | mPapaya1-Keratin14-N-18 | depositor partial sequence | sequence record 87253 | insert sequence
AGGTGACGTCAGATCCGCTAGCGCCACCATGACTACCTGCAGCCGCCAGTTCACCTCCTCCAGCTCCATG
AAGGGCTCCTGCGGCATCGGGGGCGGCATCGGGGGCGGCTCCAGCCGCATCTCCTCCGTCCTGGCCGGAG
GGTCCTGCCGCGCCCCCAGCACCTACGGGGGCGGCCTGTCTGTCTCATCCTCCCGCTTCTCCTCTGGGGG
AGCCTATGGGTTGGGGGGCGGCTATGGCGGTGGCTTCAGCAGCAGCAGCAGCAGCTTTGGTAGTGGCTTT
GGGGGAGGATATGGTGGTGGCCTTGGTGCTGGCTTGGGTGGTGGCTTTGGTGGTGGCTTTGCTGGTGGTG
ATGGGCTTCTGGTGGGCAGTGAGAAGGTGACCATGCAGAACCTCAACGACCGCCTGGCCTCCTACCTGGA
CAAGGTGCGTGCTCTGGAGGAGGCCAACGCCGACCTGGAAGTGAAGATCCGTGACTGGTACCAGAGGCAG
CGGCCTGCTGAGATCAAAGACTACAGTCCCTACTTCAAGACCATTGAGGACCTGAGGAACAAGATTCTCA
CAGCCACAGTGGACAATGCCAATGTCCTTCTGCAGATTGACAATGCCCGTCTGGCCGCGGATGACTTCCG
CACCAAGTATGAGACAGAGTTGAACCTGCGCATGAGTGTGGAAGCCGACATCAATGGCCTGCGCAGGGTG
CTGGACGAACTGACCCTGGCCAGAGCTGACCTGGAGATGCAGATTGAGAGCCTGAAGGAGGAGCTGGCCT
ACCTGAAGAAGAACCACGAGGAGGAGATGAATGCCCTGAGAGGCCAGGTGGGTGGAGATGTCAATGTGGA
GATGGACGCTGCACCTGGCGTGGACCTGAGCCGCATTCTGAACGAGATGCGTGACCAGTATGAGAAGATG
GCAGAGAAGAACCGCAAGGATGCCGAGGAATGGTTCTTCACCAAGACAGAGGAGCTGAACCGCGAGGTGG
CCACCAACAGCGAGCTGGTGCAGAGCGGCAAGAGCGAGATCTCGGAGCTCCGGCGCACCATGCAGAACCT
GGAGATTGAGCTGCAGTCCCAGCTCAGCATGAAAGCATCCCTGGAGAACAGCCTGGAGGAGACCAAAGGT
CGCTACTGCATGCAGCTGGCCCAGATCCAGGAGATGATTGGCAGCGTGGAGGAGCAGCTGGCCCAGCTCC
GCTGCGAGATGGAGCAGCAGAACCAGGAGTACAAGATCCTGCTGGACGTGAAGACGCGGCTGGAGCAGGA
GATCGCCACCTACCGCCGCCTGCTGGAGGGCGAGGACGCCCACCTCTCCTCCTCCCAGTTCTCCTCTGGA
TCGCAGTCATCCAGAGATGTGACCTCCTCCAGCCGCCAAATCCGCACCAAGGTCATGGATGTGCACGATG
GCAAGGTGGTGTCCACCCACGAGCAGGTCCTTCGCACCAAGAACAGCAGCGGTGGAGCAAGCGCAGCCAG
TGGTAGCGCGGATCCACCGGTCGCCACCATGGTGAGCAAGGGCGAGGGGCAATCGAAGCATGGACTAAAG
GAGGAGATGACGGTGAAGTACCACATGGAAGGTTGCGTTAATGGTCACAAATTTGTCATTACTGGAGAGG
GCATTGGAAACCCTTTTAAGGGTAAGCAAACCGCAAATTTGTGTGTGATAGAAGGAGGCCCGCTGCCGTT
CTCGGAGGACATTTTAAGTCCGGGTTTTAAATATGGTGACCGGATTTTCACAGAGTACCCACAGGATATT
GTAGATTACTTCAAGAACTCATGTCCAGCGGGCTATACGTGGGAAAGGAGCTACCTCTTTGAGGACGGAG
CGGTCTGTCGATGCAACGTGGACATAACAGTCTCTGAAAAGGAGAACTGCATCTATCACAAAAGTATCTT
CAGAGGGGTGAATTTTCCCGCCGACGGCCCCGTAATGAAGAAAATGACCACTAATTGGGAAGCTAGTACC
GAGAAAATTGTGCCTGTTCCAAAGCAAGGGATATTAAAGGGAAAGGTCAAAATGTGCCTGTTGCTGAAGG
ATGGCGGTCGTTATCATTGCCAGTTTGATACGGTATATAAAGCTAAATCAGTGCCCTCCAAGATGCCAGA
ATGGCATTTTATACAGCATAAGCTCCTTAGGGAGGACCGCTCTGATGCTAAAAACCAGAAATGGCAATTA
ACAGAACATGCAATCGCAGGCATGGACGAGCTGTACAAGTAAGCGGCCGCGACTCTAGATCATAATCAGC
CATACCACAT
